Addgene plasmid #75485: ACVR2B gRNA (BRDN0001147208)
Purpose: 3rd generation lentiviral gRNA plasmid targeting human ACVR2B
Depositing lab: John Doench & David Root. Depositing organization: Broad Institute. Publication: Optimized sgRNA design to maximize activity and minimize off-target effects of CRISPR-Cas9. Doench JG, Fusi N, Sullender M, Hegde M, Vaimberg EW, Donovan KF, Smith I, Tothova Z, Wilen C, Orchard R, Virgin HW, Listgarten J, Root DE. Nat Biotechnol. 2016 Jan 18. doi: 10.1038/nbt.3437. PubMed 26780180.
Backbone
  Vector backbone: lentiGuide-Puro
  Backbone manufacturer: Zhang Lab (Addgene plasmid # 52963)
  Vector type: Mammalian Expression, Lentiviral, CRISPR
  Selectable markers: Puromycin
Growth in bacteria
  Bacterial resistance: Ampicillin, 100 μg/mL
  Growth temperature: 37°C
  Growth strain: DH5alpha
  Copy number: High Copy
Gene/Insert
  Gene/Insert name: ACVR2B (alt names: ACVR2B; NM_001106.3)
  gRNA/shRNA sequence: ACAAGCCGTCTATTGCCCAC
  Species: H. sapiens (human)
  Entrez Gene: ACVR2B (a.k.a. ACTRIIB, ActR-IIB, HTX4)
  Promoter: hU6
  Cloning method: Unknown
  Sequencing primers: 5′ U6-F; 3′ pS2-R
Terms and licenses: Academic/Nonprofit Terms; Industry Terms: Not Available to Industry
Depositor comments: The gRNA was designed to target the following Genbank reference sequence(s): NM_001106.3. Note that this plasmid does NOT contain Cas9. It should be used in conjunction with lentiCas9-Blast (Addgene #52962) or otherwise with cell lines already expressing Cas9. Browse the full kinome gRNA library at http://www.addgene.org/pooled-library/broadgpp-human-kinome/ or visit http://www.broadinstitute.org/rnai/public/ for detailed protocols and information.
How to cite: ACVR2B gRNA (BRDN0001147208) was a gift from John Doench & David Root (Addgene plasmid # 75485 ; http://n2t.net/addgene:75485 ; RRID:Addgene_75485)
