[The description below was written by a language model from this plasmid's Addgene catalogue record and pLannotate feature annotations shown in this document.]
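Description:
ACVR2B gRNA (BRDN0001147208) is a third-generation lentiviral CRISPR guide plasmid built on the lentiGuide-Puro backbone. It carries a single guide RNA directed against human ACVR2B (activin receptor type IIB, also known as ActR-IIB), designed against the NM_001106.3 reference transcript. It is propagated in E. coli as a high-copy plasmid through a ColE1/pUC-type origin with ampicillin selection (AmpR). The annotated 8.3 kb sequence also contains an f1 origin, an SV40 origin and poly(A) signal, and residual lac and T7/T3 cloning-vector elements outside the viral region.

The lentiviral cassette begins with an RSV promoter fused to a truncated HIV-1 5' LTR, which makes genomic RNA production Tat-independent. This is followed by the Ψ packaging signal with a gag fragment and the Rev response element for nuclear export of the full-length transcript. Within the transfer region, a human U6 RNA polymerase III promoter drives the ACVR2B-specific spacer joined to the Streptococcus pyogenes Cas9 guide scaffold, and a cPPT/CTS element that aids nuclear import of the viral genome lies just downstream. A separate EF-1α promoter with its first intron expresses puromycin N-acetyltransferase, allowing selection of transduced mammalian cells. WPRE enhances transcript expression, and a ΔU3 self-inactivating 3' LTR closes the provirus.

The plasmid does not encode Cas9, so it is meant to be used with a separate Cas9 vector or in cells that already express the nuclease, typically for knockout of ACVR2B. It is an individual clone from a human kinome gRNA set associated with work on optimised sgRNA design rules.
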