Features (pLannotate 1.2.2; 29 found; start..end, strand, type, name):
     14..80      +  CDS            small t antigen (fragment): SV40 (simian virus 40) small t antigen
    106..317     +  promoter       EF-1α core promoter: core promoter for human elongation factor EF-1α
    318..1256    +  intron         EF-1α intron A: intron upstream of the start codon of human EF-1α
   1278..1877    +  CDS            PuroR (fragment): puromycin N-acetyltransferase; pac from Streptomyces; confers resistance to puromycin
   1893..2481    +  misc_feature   WPRE: woodchuck hepatitis virus posttranscriptional regulatory element
   2532..2551    +  misc_feature   cPPT/CTS (fragment): central polypurine tract and central termination sequence of HIV-1
   2553..2786    +  LTR            3' LTR (ΔU3): self-inactivating 3' long terminal repeat (LTR) from HIV-1
   2864..2985    +  polyA_signal   SV40 poly(A) signal: SV40 polyadenylation signal
   3025..3160    +  rep_origin     SV40 ori: SV40 origin of replication
   3181..3199    -  promoter       T7 promoter: promoter for bacteriophage T7 RNA polymerase
   3207..3362    +  CDS            lacZα (fragment): LacZα fragment of β-galactosidase; lacZ fragment
   3367..3795    +  rep_origin     f1 ori (sequence partly withheld): f1 bacteriophage origin of replication; arrow indicates direction of (+) strand synthesis
   3848..3952    +  promoter       AmpR promoter: bla
   3953..4813    +  CDS            AmpR: β-lactamase; bla; confers resistance to ampicillin, carbenicillin, and related antibiotics
   4984..5572    +  rep_origin     ori: high-copy-number ColE1/pMB1/pBR322/pUC origin of replication
   5755..5847    +  CDS            lacI (fragment): lac repressor; lacI; The lac repressor binds to the lac operator to inhibit transcription in E. coli. This inhibition can be relieved by adding lactose or isopropyl-β-D-thiogalactopyranoside (IPTG).
   5860..5881    +  protein_bind   CAP binding site: CAP binding activates transcription in the presence of cAMP. E. coli catabolite activator protein
   5896..5926    +  promoter       lac promoter: promoter for the E. coli lac operon
   5934..5950    +  protein_bind   lac operator: The lac repressor binds to the lac operator to inhibit transcription in E. coli. This inhibition can be relieved by adding lactose or isopropyl-β-D-thiogalactopyranoside (IPTG). lac repressor encoded by lacI
   5995..6013    +  promoter       T3 promoter: promoter for bacteriophage T3 RNA polymerase
   6041..6267    +  promoter       RSV promoter: Rous sarcoma virus enhancer/promoter
   6268..6448    +  LTR            5' LTR (truncated): truncated 5' long terminal repeat (LTR) from HIV-1
   6495..6620    +  misc_feature   HIV-1 Ψ: packaging signal of human immunodeficiency virus type 1
   6604..6967    +  CDS            HIV-1 gag (fragment): gag protein from human immunodeficiency virus 1; gag
   7113..7346    +  misc_feature   RRE: The Rev response element (RRE) of HIV-1 allows for Rev-dependent mRNA export from the nucleus to the cytoplasm.
   7723..7749    +  CDS            Rev (fragment): human immunodeficiency virus 1 (HIV-1) Rev protein; rev; enhances nuclear export of unspliced and incompletely spliced viral mRNAs
   7753..7993    +  promoter       U6 promoter: RNA polymerase III promoter for human U6 snRNA
   8023..8098    +  misc_RNA       gRNA scaffold: guide RNA scaffold for the Streptococcus pyogenes CRISPR/Cas9 system
   8154..8271    +  misc_feature   cPPT/CTS: central polypurine tract and central termination sequence of HIV-1
>Addgene plasmid #75485 | ACVR2B gRNA (BRDN0001147208) | addgene full sequence | sequence record 183974 | Addgene Assembled Sequence
CCCGGGTGCAAAGATGGATAAAGTTTTAAACAGAGAGGAATCTTTGCAGCTAATGGACCTTCTAGGTCTT
GAAAGGAGTGGGAATTGGCTCCGGTGCCCGTCAGTGGGCAGAGCGCACATCGCCCACAGTCCCCGAGAAG
TTGGGGGGAGGGGTCGGCAATTGATCCGGTGCCTAGAGAAGGTGGCGCGGGGTAAACTGGGAAAGTGATG
TCGTGTACTGGCTCCGCCTTTTTCCCGAGGGTGGGGGAGAACCGTATATAAGTGCAGTAGTCGCCGTGAA
CGTTCTTTTTCGCAACGGGTTTGCCGCCAGAACACAGGTAAGTGCCGTGTGTGGTTCCCGCGGGCCTGGC
CTCTTTACGGGTTATGGCCCTTGCGTGCCTTGAATTACTTCCACCTGGCTGCAGTACGTGATTCTTGATC
CCGAGCTTCGGGTTGGAAGTGGGTGGGAGAGTTCGAGGCCTTGCGCTTAAGGAGCCCCTTCGCCTCGTGC
TTGAGTTGAGGCCTGGCCTGGGCGCTGGGGCCGCCGCGTGCGAATCTGGTGGCACCTTCGCGCCTGTCTC
GCTGCTTTCGATAAGTCTCTAGCCATTTAAAATTTTTGATGACCTGCTGCGACGCTTTTTTTCTGGCAAG
ATAGTCTTGTAAATGCGGGCCAAGATCTGCACACTGGTATTTCGGTTTTTGGGGCCGCGGGCGGCGACGG
GGCCCGTGCGTCCCAGCGCACATGTTCGGCGAGGCGGGGCCTGCGAGCGCGGCCACCGAGAATCGGACGG
GGGTAGTCTCAAGCTGGCCGGCCTGCTCTGGTGCCTGGCCTCGCGCCGCCGTGTATCGCCCCGCCCTGGG
CGGCAAGGCTGGCCCGGTCGGCACCAGTTGCGTGAGCGGAAAGATGGCCGCTTCCCGGCCCTGCTGCAGG
GAGCTCAAAATGGAGGACGCGGCGCTCGGGAGAGCGGGCGGGTGAGTCACCCACACAAAGGAAAAGGGCC
TTTCCGTCCTCAGCCGTCGCTTCATGTGACTCCACGGAGTACCGGGCGCCGTCCAGGCACCTCGATTAGT
TCTCGAGCTTTTGGAGTACGTCGTCTTTAGGTTGGGGGGAGGGGTTTTATGCGATGGAGTTTCCCCACAC
TGAGTGGGTGGAGACTGAAGTTAGGCCAGCTTGGCACTTGATGTAATTCTCCTTGGAATTTGCCCTTTTT
GAGTTTGGATCTTGGTTCATTCTCAAGCCTCAGACAGTGGTTCAAAGTTTTTTTCTTCCATTTCAGGTGT
CGTGACGTACGGCCACCATGACCGAGTACAAGCCCACGGTGCGCCTCGCCACCCGCGACGACGTCCCCAG
GGCCGTACGCACCCTCGCCGCCGCGTTCGCCGACTACCCCGCCACGCGCCACACCGTCGATCCGGACCGC
CACATCGAGCGGGTCACCGAGCTGCAAGAACTCTTCCTCACGCGCGTCGGGCTCGACATCGGCAAGGTGT
GGGTCGCGGACGACGGCGCCGCCGTGGCGGTCTGGACCACGCCGGAGAGCGTCGAAGCGGGGGCGGTGTT
CGCCGAGATCGGCCCGCGCATGGCCGAGTTGAGCGGTTCCCGGCTGGCCGCGCAGCAACAGATGGAAGGC
CTCCTGGCGCCGCACCGGCCCAAGGAGCCCGCGTGGTTCCTGGCCACCGTCGGAGTCTCGCCCGACCACC
AGGGCAAGGGTCTGGGCAGCGCCGTCGTGCTCCCCGGAGTGGAGGCGGCCGAGCGCGCCGGGGTGCCCGC
CTTCCTGGAGACCTCCGCGCCCCGCAACCTCCCCTTCTACGAGCGGCTCGGCTTCACCGTCACCGCCGAC
GTCGAGGTGCCCGAAGGACCGCGCACCTGGTGCATGACCCGCAAGCCCGGTGCCTGAACGCGTTAAGTCG
ACAATCAACCTCTGGATTACAAAATTTGTGAAAGATTGACTGGTATTCTTAACTATGTTGCTCCTTTTAC
GCTATGTGGATACGCTGCTTTAATGCCTTTGTATCATGCTATTGCTTCCCGTATGGCTTTCATTTTCTCC
TCCTTGTATAAATCCTGGTTGCTGTCTCTTTATGAGGAGTTGTGGCCCGTTGTCAGGCAACGTGGCGTGG
TGTGCACTGTGTTTGCTGACGCAACCCCCACTGGTTGGGGCATTGCCACCACCTGTCAGCTCCTTTCCGG
GACTTTCGCTTTCCCCCTCCCTATTGCCACGGCGGAACTCATCGCCGCCTGCCTTGCCCGCTGCTGGACA
GGGGCTCGGCTGTTGGGCACTGACAATTCCGTGGTGTTGTCGGGGAAATCATCGTCCTTTCCTTGGCTGC
TCGCCTGTGTTGCCACCTGGATTCTGCGCGGGACGTCCTTCTGCTACGTCCCTTCGGCCCTCAATCCAGC
GGACCTTCCTTCCCGCGGCCTGCTGCCGGCTCTGCGGCCTCTTCCGCGTCTTCGCCTTCGCCCTCAGACG
AGTCGGATCTCCCTTTGGGCCGCCTCCCCGCGTCGACTTTAAGACCAATGACTTACAAGGCAGCTGTAGA
TCTTAGCCACTTTTTAAAAGAAAAGGGGGGACTGGAAGGGCTAATTCACTCCCAACGAAGACAAGATCTG
CTTTTTGCTTGTACTGGGTCTCTCTGGTTAGACCAGATCTGAGCCTGGGAGCTCTCTGGCTAACTAGGGA
ACCCACTGCTTAAGCCTCAATAAAGCTTGCCTTGAGTGCTTCAAGTAGTGTGTGCCCGTCTGTTGTGTGA
CTCTGGTAACTAGAGATCCCTCAGACCCTTTTAGTCAGTGTGGAAAATCTCTAGCAGTACGTATAGTAGT
TCATGTCATCTTATTATTCAGTATTTATAACTTGCAAAGAAATGAATATCAGAGAGTGAGAGGAACTTGT
TTATTGCAGCTTATAATGGTTACAAATAAAGCAATAGCATCACAAATTTCACAAATAAAGCATTTTTTTC
ACTGCATTCTAGTTGTGGTTTGTCCAAACTCATCAATGTATCTTATCATGTCTGGCTCTAGCTATCCCGC
CCCTAACTCCGCCCATCCCGCCCCTAACTCCGCCCAGTTCCGCCCATTCTCCGCCCCATGGCTGACTAAT
TTTTTTTATTTATGCAGAGGCCGAGGCCGCCTCGGCCTCTGAGCTATTCCAGAAGTAGTGAGGAGGCTTT
TTTGGAGGCCTAGGGACGTACCCAATTCGCCCTATAGTGAGTCGTATTACGCGCGCTCACTGGCCGTCGT
TTTACAACGTCGTGACTGGGAAAACCCTGGCGTTACCCAACTTAATCGCCTTGCAGCACATCCCCCTTTC
GCCAGCTGGCGTAATAGCGAAGAGGCCCGCACCGATCGCCCTTCCCAACAGTTGCGCAGCCTGAATGGCG
AATGGG
[124 nt withheld, positions 3367-3490]
C
[91 nt withheld, positions 3492-3582]
A
[49 nt withheld, positions 3584-3632]
CCTTTGACGTTGGAGTCCACGTTCTTT
[37 nt withheld, positions 3660-3696]
ACCCTATCTCGGTCTATTCTTTTGATTTATAAGGGATTTTGCCGATTTCGGCCTATTGGTTAAAAAATGA
GCTGATTTAACAAAAATTTAACGCGAATTTTAACAAAATATTAACGCTTACAATTTAGGTGGCACTTTTC
GGGGAAATGTGCGCGGAACCCCTATTTGTTTATTTTTCTAAATACATTCAAATATGTATCCGCTCATGAG
ACAATAACCCTGATAAATGCTTCAATAATATTGAAAAAGGAAGAGTATGAGTATTCAACATTTCCGTGTC
GCCCTTATTCCCTTTTTTGCGGCATTTTGCCTTCCTGTTTTTGCTCACCCAGAAACGCTGGTGAAAGTAA
AAGATGCTGAAGATCAGTTGGGTGCACGAGTGGGTTACATCGAACTGGATCTCAACAGCGGTAAGATCCT
TGAGAGTTTTCGCCCCGAAGAACGTTTTCCAATGATGAGCACTTTTAAAGTTCTGCTATGTGGCGCGGTA
TTATCCCGTATTGACGCCGGGCAAGAGCAACTCGGTCGCCGCATACACTATTCTCAGAATGACTTGGTTG
AGTACTCACCAGTCACAGAAAAGCATCTTACGGATGGCATGACAGTAAGAGAATTATGCAGTGCTGCCAT
AACCATGAGTGATAACACTGCGGCCAACTTACTTCTGACAACGATCGGAGGACCGAAGGAGCTAACCGCT
TTTTTGCACAACATGGGGGATCATGTAACTCGCCTTGATCGTTGGGAACCGGAGCTGAATGAAGCCATAC
CAAACGACGAGCGTGACACCACGATGCCTGTAGCAATGGCAACAACGTTGCGCAAACTATTAACTGGCGA
ACTACTTACTCTAGCTTCCCGGCAACAATTAATAGACTGGATGGAGGCGGATAAAGTTGCAGGACCACTT
CTGCGCTCGGCCCTTCCGGCTGGCTGGTTTATTGCTGATAAATCTGGAGCCGGTGAGCGTGGGTCTCGCG
GTATCATTGCAGCACTGGGGCCAGATGGTAAGCCCTCCCGTATCGTAGTTATCTACACGACGGGGAGTCA
GGCAACTATGGATGAACGAAATAGACAGATCGCTGAGATAGGTGCCTCACTGATTAAGCATTGGTAACTG
TCAGACCAAGTTTACTCATATATACTTTAGATTGATTTAAAACTTCATTTTTAATTTAAAAGGATCTAGG
TGAAGATCCTTTTTGATAATCTCATGACCAAAATCCCTTAACGTGAGTTTTCGTTCCACTGAGCGTCAGA
CCCCGTAGAAAAGATCAAAGGATCTTCTTGAGATCCTTTTTTTCTGCGCGTAATCTGCTGCTTGCAAACA
AAAAAACCACCGCTACCAGCGGTGGTTTGTTTGCCGGATCAAGAGCTACCAACTCTTTTTCCGAAGGTAA
CTGGCTTCAGCAGAGCGCAGATACCAAATACTGTTCTTCTAGTGTAGCCGTAGTTAGGCCACCACTTCAA
GAACTCTGTAGCACCGCCTACATACCTCGCTCTGCTAATCCTGTTACCAGTGGCTGCTGCCAGTGGCGAT
AAGTCGTGTCTTACCGGGTTGGACTCAAGACGATAGTTACCGGATAAGGCGCAGCGGTCGGGCTGAACGG
GGGGTTCGTGCACACAGCCCAGCTTGGAGCGAACGACCTACACCGAACTGAGATACCTACAGCGTGAGCT
ATGAGAAAGCGCCACGCTTCCCGAAGGGAGAAAGGCGGACAGGTATCCGGTAAGCGGCAGGGTCGGAACA
GGAGAGCGCACGAGGGAGCTTCCAGGGGGAAACGCCTGGTATCTTTATAGTCCTGTCGGGTTTCGCCACC
TCTGACTTGAGCGTCGATTTTTGTGATGCTCGTCAGGGGGGCGGAGCCTATGGAAAAACGCCAGCAACGC
GGCCTTTTTACGGTTCCTGGCCTTTTGCTGGCCTTTTGCTCACATGTTCTTTCCTGCGTTATCCCCTGAT
TCTGTGGATAACCGTATTACCGCCTTTGAGTGAGCTGATACCGCTCGCCGCAGCCGAACGACCGAGCGCA
GCGAGTCAGTGAGCGAGGAAGCGGAAGAGCGCCCAATACGCAAACCGCCTCTCCCCGCGCGTTGGCCGAT
TCATTAATGCAGCTGGCACGACAGGTTTCCCGACTGGAAAGCGGGCAGTGAGCGCAACGCAATTAATGTG
AGTTAGCTCACTCATTAGGCACCCCAGGCTTTACACTTTATGCTTCCGGCTCGTATGTTGTGTGGAATTG
TGAGCGGATAACAATTTCACACAGGAAACAGCTATGACCATGATTACGCCAAGCGCGCAATTAACCCTCA
CTAAAGGGAACAAAAGCTGGAGCTGCAAGCTTAATGTAGTCTTATGCAATACTCTTGTAGTCTTGCAACA
TGGTAACGATGAGTTAGCAACATGCCTTACAAGGAGAGAAAAAGCACCGTGCATGCCGATTGGTGGAAGT
AAGGTGGTACGATCGTGCCTTATTAGGAAGGCAACAGACGGGTCTGACATGGATTGGACGAACCACTGAA
TTGCCGCATTGCAGAGATATTGTATTTAAGTGCCTAGCTCGATACATAAACGGGTCTCTCTGGTTAGACC
AGATCTGAGCCTGGGAGCTCTCTGGCTAACTAGGGAACCCACTGCTTAAGCCTCAATAAAGCTTGCCTTG
AGTGCTTCAAGTAGTGTGTGCCCGTCTGTTGTGTGACTCTGGTAACTAGAGATCCCTCAGACCCTTTTAG
TCAGTGTGGAAAATCTCTAGCAGTGGCGCCCGAACAGGGACTTGAAAGCGAAAGGGAAACCAGAGGAGCT
CTCTCGACGCAGGACTCGGCTTGCTGAAGCGCGCACGGCAAGAGGCGAGGGGCGGCGACTGGTGAGTACG
CCAAAAATTTTGACTAGCGGAGGCTAGAAGGAGAGAGATGGGTGCGAGAGCGTCAGTATTAAGCGGGGGA
GAATTAGATCGCGATGGGAAAAAATTCGGTTAAGGCCAGGGGGAAAGAAAAAATATAAATTAAAACATAT
AGTATGGGCAAGCAGGGAGCTAGAACGATTCGCAGTTAATCCTGGCCTGTTAGAAACATCAGAAGGCTGT
AGACAAATACTGGGACAGCTACAACCATCCCTTCAGACAGGATCAGAAGAACTTAGATCATTATATAATA
CAGTAGCAACCCTCTATTGTGTGCATCAAAGGATAGAGATAAAAGACACCAAGGAAGCTTTAGACAAGAT
AGAGGAAGAGCAAAACAAAAGTAAGACCACCGCACAGCAAGCGGCCGCTGATCTTCAGACCTGGAGGAGG
AGATATGAGGGACAATTGGAGAAGTGAATTATATAAATATAAAGTAGTAAAAATTGAACCATTAGGAGTA
GCACCCACCAAGGCAAAGAGAAGAGTGGTGCAGAGAGAAAAAAGAGCAGTGGGAATAGGAGCTTTGTTCC
TTGGGTTCTTGGGAGCAGCAGGAAGCACTATGGGCGCAGCGTCAATGACGCTGACGGTACAGGCCAGACA
ATTATTGTCTGGTATAGTGCAGCAGCAGAACAATTTGCTGAGGGCTATTGAGGCGCAACAGCATCTGTTG
CAACTCACAGTCTGGGGCATCAAGCAGCTCCAGGCAAGAATCCTGGCTGTGGAAAGATACCTAAAGGATC
AACAGCTCCTGGGGATTTGGGGTTGCTCTGGAAAACTCATTTGCACCACTGCTGTGCCTTGGAATGCTAG
TTGGAGTAATAAATCTCTGGAACAGATTTGGAATCACACGACCTGGATGGAGTGGGACAGAGAAATTAAC
AATTACACAAGCTTAATACACTCCTTAATTGAAGAATCGCAAAACCAGCAAGAAAAGAATGAACAAGAAT
TATTGGAATTAGATAAATGGGCAAGTTTGTGGAATTGGTTTAACATAACAAATTGGCTGTGGTATATAAA
ATTATTCATAATGATAGTAGGAGGCTTGGTAGGTTTAAGAATAGTTTTTGCTGTACTTTCTATAGTGAAT
AGAGTTAGGCAGGGATATTCACCATTATCGTTTCAGACCCACCTCCCAACCCCGAGGGGACCCAGAGAGG
GCCTATTTCCCATGATTCCTTCATATTTGCATATACGATACAAGGCTGTTAGAGAGATAATTAGAATTAA
TTTGACTGTAAACACAAAGATATTAGTACAAAATACGTGACGTAGAAAGTAATAATTTCTTGGGTAGTTT
GCAGTTTTAAAATTATGTTTTAAAATGGACTATCATATGCTTACCGTAACTTGAAAGTATTTCGATTTCT
TGGCTTTATATATCTTGTGGAAAGGACGAAACACCGACAAGCCGTCTATTGCCCACGTTTTAGAGCTAGA
AATAGCAAGTTAAAATAAGGCTAGTCCGTTATCAACTTGAAAAAGTGGCACCGAGTCGGTGCTTTTTTAA
GCTTGGCGTAACTAGATCTTGAGACAAATGGCAGTATTCATCCACAATTTTAAAAGAAAAGGGGGGATTG
GGGGGTACAGTGCAGGGGAAAGAATAGTAGACATAATAGCAACAGACATACAAACTAAAGAATTACAAAA
ACAAATTACAAAAATTCAAAATTTTCGGGTTTATTACAGGGACAGCAGAGATCCACTTTGGCGCCGGCTC
GAGGGGG
