>Addgene plasmid #75485 | ACVR2B gRNA (BRDN0001147208) | depositor partial sequence | sequence record 142945 | Target Sequence
ACAAGCCGTCTATTGCCCAC
