>Addgene plasmid #75485 | ACVR2B gRNA (BRDN0001147208) | addgene partial sequence | sequence record 183973 | hU6-F
GTAGAAAGTAATAATTTCTTGGGTAGTTTGCAGTTTTAAAATTATGTTTTAAAATGGACTATCATATGCT
TACCGTAACTTGAAAGTATTTCGATTTCTTGGCTTTATATATCTTGTGGAAAGGACGAAACACCGACAAG
CCGTCTATTGCCCACGTTTTAGAGCTAGAAATAGCAAGTTAAAATAAGGCTAGTCCGTTATCAACTTGAA
AAAGTGGCACCGAGTCGGTGCTTTTTTAAGCTTGGCGTAACTAGATCTTGAGACAAATGGCAGTATTCAT
CCACAATTTTAAAAGAAAAGGGGGGATTGGGGGGTACAGTGCAGGGGAAAGAATAGTAGACATAATAGCA
ACAGACATACAAACTAAAGAATTACAAAAACAAATTACAAAAATTCAAAATTTTCGGGTTTATTACAGGG
ACAGCAGAGATCCACTTTGGCGCCGGCTCGAGGGGGCCCGGGTGCAAAGATGGATAAAGTTTTAAACAGA
GAGGAATCTTTGCAGCTAATGGACCTTCTAGGTCTTGAAAGGAGTGGGAATTGGCTCCGGTGCCCGTCAG
TGGGCAGAGC
